>Addgene plasmid #37720 | pUASP YFP Rab19 WT | addgene partial sequence | sequence record 59074 | EGFP-C 5'-CATGGTCCTGCTGGAGTTCGTG-3'
GAGCTGTACAGTCCGGACTCAGATCTCGAGCTCAAGCTTCGAATTCTGCAGTCGACGGTACCGCGGGCCC
GGGATCATCAACAAGTTTGTACAAAAAAGCAGGCTTAATGACCGCCCGCAATCCTCAGACACTGATGGCA
CTGCCAAACGAGGAACACTTCGACTTCCTGTTCAAGATCGTCCTCATTGGTGACTGCGGGACGGGGAAGA
CCTGCATAGTGGACAGATTTAAGACAGGGAACTACATAGAGCGACATGGGAACACCATCGGAGTGGACTT
TTCGATGAAGACCATCGCCGTGGAGGGCAAACAAATCAAGCTACAAATCTGGGACACTGCTGGTCAGGAG
AGGTTTCGCACTATTACGCAGAGCTATTATCGCTCGGCCAACGGGGTCTTAATTGTTTACGACATCACCA
AGCGGTCTTCCTTTTCCAATCTGCAAAAATGGATCGAAGAAGTGCGTAGATACACTGCTTCTAATGTTTT
GATAATCCTCGTGGGCAACAAGTGCGATTTGGAGGAGCAGCGCGAGGTGGACTTTGAAGAGGCGCGCCAG
ATGTGTCAATATATACCTGAGATCCTGTTCGTGATGGAGACCTCCGCCAAGGAGAACATGAACGTGGAGG
ACGCCTTCCGCTGCCTGGCCAACGAACTTAAACGCCAACACGATGCCAACAATGTGGAGGAGGTGCCAGA
AAACACCATCACCTTGGGCCAGGGAAAGCCTTTAAAGAGTTGCAGCAGCTCATGCAATCTCACCTAGAAC
CCAGCTTTCTTGTACAAAGTGGTTGATGATCCTCTAGAGTCGACCTCGAACGTTAACGTTAACGTAACGT
TAACTCGAGGAGCTTGATAACATTATACCTAAACCCCATGGTCAA
