[The description below was written by a language model from this plasmid's Addgene catalogue record.]
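Description:
pUASP YFP Rab19 WT is a Drosophila expression plasmid built on the pUASP backbone (recorded as 9939 bp without insert) and carrying the wild-type coding sequence of the D. melanogaster small GTPase Rab19 (CG7062, also known as Rab-RP3). The insert was introduced by Gateway recombination cloning, placing Rab19 downstream of a YFP tag supplied by the backbone, so the product is an N-terminal YFP–Rab19 fusion. N-terminal tagging is the usual choice for Rab proteins because their C-terminal cysteine motifs must remain free for prenylation and membrane attachment. The plasmid is maintained in E. coli under ampicillin selection; its copy number is listed as unknown, and no feature table is provided, so the replication origin and any fly transformation marker or transposon ends are not documented in the record.

The promoter field is given as GAL4, meaning that expression is GAL4-responsive rather than constitutive. UASp-type vectors place GAL4 upstream activating sequences ahead of a basal promoter, so the fusion is transcribed only where the yeast GAL4 activator is supplied, typically by crossing transgenic flies to a tissue- or stage-specific GAL4 driver line. The UASp design is generally favoured when expression is wanted in the female germline as well as in somatic tissues.

The "WT" designation and the associated publication on the Drosophila Rab family suggest that this construct belongs to a systematic collection of tagged Rab proteins. Its typical use is to visualise the subcellular localisation and dynamics of Rab19-labelled membrane compartments in chosen fly tissues, and to provide a wild-type reference for studies of vesicle trafficking.
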