Addgene plasmid #37720: pUASP YFP Rab19 WT
Depositing lab: Matthew Scott. Depositing organization: Stanford University. Publication: Thirty-one flavors of Drosophila rab proteins. Zhang J, Schulze KL, Hiesinger PR, Suyama K, Wang S, Fish M, Acar M, Hoskins RA, Bellen HJ, Scott MP. Genetics. 2007 Jun;176(2):1307-22. Epub 2007 Apr 3. 10.1534/genetics.106.066761 PubMed 17409086.
Backbone
  Vector backbone: pUASP
  Backbone size w/o insert (bp): 9939
  Vector type: Insect Expression ; Drosophila
Growth in bacteria
  Bacterial resistance: Ampicillin, 100 μg/mL
  Growth temperature: 37°C
  Growth strain: Top10
  Copy number: Unknown
Gene/Insert
  Gene/Insert name: Rab19
  Species: D. melanogaster (fly)
  Entrez Gene: Rab19 (a.k.a. Dmel_CG7062, AAF50452, CG7062, DRABR3, DRabRP3, DmRab19, Dmel\CG7062, Rab-RP3, Rab-r3, Rab19/RP3, Rab19s, rab19)
  Promoter: GAL4
  Tag / fusion protein: YFP (N terminal on backbone)
  Cloning method: Gateway Cloning
  Sequencing primers: 5′ EGFP-C; 3′ pUASp-3 5'-AGGTTTAACCAGGGGATGCT
Terms and licenses: Academic/Nonprofit Terms; Industry Terms: Not Available to Industry
How to cite: pUASP YFP Rab19 WT was a gift from Matthew Scott (Addgene plasmid # 37720 ; http://n2t.net/addgene:37720 ; RRID:Addgene_37720)
